Addgene plasmid #32233: 476-Desmocollin 2-myc
Depositing lab: Kathleen Green. Depositing organization: Northwestern University. Publication: Assembly of desmosomal cadherins into desmosomes is isoform dependent. Ishii K, Norvell SM, Bannon LJ, Amargo EV, Pascoe LT, Green KJ. J Invest Dermatol. 2001 Jul;117(1):26-35. 10.1046/j.0022-202x.2001.01400.x PubMed 11442746.
Backbone
  Vector backbone: b-actin vector
  Vector type: Mammalian Expression
Growth in bacteria
  Bacterial resistance: Ampicillin, 100 μg/mL
  Growth temperature: 37°C
  Growth strain: DH5alpha
  Copy number: Unknown
Gene/Insert
  Gene/Insert name: Desmocollin 2 (alt name: DSC2)
  Species: H. sapiens (human)
  Entrez Gene: DSC2 (a.k.a. ARVD11, CDHF2, DG2, DGII/III, DSC3)
  Promoter: human beta-actin
  Tag / fusion protein: Myc (C terminal on insert)
  Cloning method: Restriction Enzyme; 5′ cloning site SalI (not destroyed); 3′ cloning site HindIII (not destroyed)
  Sequencing primers: 5′ hBactin-F
Terms and licenses: Academic/Nonprofit Terms; Industry Terms: Not Available to Industry
How to cite: 476-Desmocollin 2-myc was a gift from Kathleen Green (Addgene plasmid # 32233 ; http://n2t.net/addgene:32233 ; RRID:Addgene_32233)
