[The description below was written by a language model from this plasmid's Addgene catalogue record.]
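Description:
476-Desmocollin 2-myc is a mammalian expression plasmid built on a beta-actin promoter vector, carrying the human desmocollin 2 (DSC2) coding sequence with a Myc epitope tag fused to its C terminus. The insert was placed between SalI and HindIII sites, both of which remain intact, so the tagged cDNA can in principle be excised or exchanged. Transcription is driven by the human beta-actin promoter, a strong constitutive cellular promoter that gives broad expression in many mammalian cell types. The plasmid is propagated in E. coli under ampicillin selection. The record does not state the bacterial origin of replication, the copy number, the polyadenylation signal, or whether any mammalian selection marker is present, and no feature table is available to fill in these details.

Desmocollin 2 is a desmosomal cadherin, a transmembrane glycoprotein that, together with the desmogleins, forms the adhesive core of desmosomes and links through its cytoplasmic tail to plaque proteins and the intermediate filament network. Because the tag lies at the C terminus, it sits on the cytoplasmic end of the protein and leaves the N-terminal signal sequence and extracellular adhesive domains unmodified. This allows the exogenous protein to be distinguished from endogenous desmocollins using anti-Myc antibodies in immunofluorescence, immunoblotting or immunoprecipitation. The associated publication concerns isoform-dependent assembly of desmosomal cadherins into desmosomes, which suggests the construct was used to express tagged DSC2 in cultured cells and follow its incorporation into desmosomal junctions. The record does not specify which DSC2 splice form is encoded.
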