>Addgene plasmid #32233 | 476-Desmocollin 2-myc | addgene partial sequence | sequence record 38946 | hDSC2-F 5'-tgatttagcccagcagaacc-3'
TATTCTGCGAATGGCTTCACAACCCAAACTGTGGGCGCTTCTGCTCAGGGAGTTTGTGGCACCGTGGGAT
CAGGAATCAAAAACGGAGGTCAGGAGACCATCGAAATGGTGAAAGGAGGACACCAGACCTCGGAATCCTG
CCGGGGGGCTGGCCACCATCACACCCTGGACTCCTGCAGGGGAGGACACACGGAGGTGGACAACTGCAGA
TACACTTACTCGGAGTGGCACAGTTTTACTCAGCCCCGTCTTGGTGAAAAAGTGTATCTGTGTAATCAAG
ATGAAAATCACAAGCATGCCCAAGACTATGTCCTGACATATAACTATGAAGGAAGAGGATCGGTGGCTGG
GTCTGTAGGTTGTTGCAGTGAACGACAAGAAGAAGATGGGCTTGAATTTTTGGATAATTTGGAGCCCAAA
TTTAGGACACTAGCA
