>Addgene plasmid #32233 | 476-Desmocollin 2-myc | addgene partial sequence | sequence record 191208 | Addgene Partial NGS Result
GGCGGGGCTGGCGCCCGGTTGGGAGGGGGTTGGGGCCTGGCTTCCTGCCGCGCGCCGCGGGGACGCCTCC
GACCAGTGTTTGCCTTTTATGGTAATAACGCGGCCGGCCCGGCTTCCTTTGTCCCCAATCTGGGCGCGCG
CCGGCGCCCCCTGGCGGCCTAAGGACTCGGCGCGCCGGAAGTGGCCAGGGCGGGGGCGACTTCGGCTCAC
AGCGCGCCCGGCTATTCTCGCAGGATCAGTCGACGGTATCGATAAGCTTGATATCGAATTCCCGCTCGGC
CCGCGACCTGCCCCGAGCCCTCTCCATGGAGGCAGCCCGCCCCTCCGGCTCCTGGAACGGAGCCCTCTGC
CGGCTGCTCCTGCTGACCCTCGCGATCTTAATATTTGCCAGTGATGCCTGCAAAAATGTGACATTACATG
TTCCCTCCAAACTAGATGCCGAGAAACTTGTTGGTAGAGTTAACCTGAAAGAGTGCTTTACAGCTGCAAA
TCTAATTCATTCAAGTGATCCTGACTTCCAAATTTTGGAGGATGGTTCAGTCTATACAACAAATACTATT
CTATTGTCCTCGGAGAAGAGAAGTTTTACCATATTACTTTCCAACACTGAGAACCAAGAAAAGAAGAAAA
TATTTGTCTTTTTGGAGCATCAAACAAAGGTCCTAAAGAAAAGACATACTAAAGAAAAAGTTCTAAGGCG
CGCCAAGAGAAGATGGGCTCCAATTCCTTGTTCGATGCTAGAAAACTCCTTGGGTCCTTTTCCACTTTTC
CTTCAACAGGTTCAATCTGACACGGCCCAAAACTATACCATATACTATTCCATAAGAGGTCCTGGAGTTG
ACCAAGAACCTCGGAATTTATTTTATGTGGAGAGAGACACTGGAAACTTGTATTGTACTCGTCCTGTAGA
TCGTGAGCAGTATGAATCTTTTGAGATAATTGCCTTTGCAACAACTCCAGATGGGTATACTCCAGAACTT
CCACTGCCCCTAATAATCAAAATAGAGGATGAAAATGATAACTACCCAATTTTTACAGAAGAAACTTATA
CTTTTACAATTTTTGAAAATTGCAGAGTGGGCACTACTGTGGGACAAGTGTGTGCTACTGACAAAGATGA
GCCTGACACGATGCACACACGCCTGAAGTACTCCATCATTGGGCAGGTGCCACCATCACCCACCCTATTT
TCTATGCATCCAACTACAGGCGTGATCACCACAACATCATCTCAGCTAGACAGAGAGTTAATTGACAAGT
ACCAGTTGAAAATAAAAGTACAAGACATGGATGGTCAGTATTTTGGTCTACAGACAACTTCAACTTGTAT
CATTAACATTGATGATGTAAATGACCACTTGCCAACATTTACTCGTACTTCTTATGTGACATCAGTGGAA
GAAAATACAGTTGATGTGGAAATCTTACGAGTTACTGTTGAGGATAAGGACTTAGTGAATACTGCTAACT
GGAGAGCTAATTATACCATTTTAAAGGGCAATGAAAATGGCAATTTTAAAATTGTAACAGATGCCAAAAC
CAATGAAGGAGTTCTTTGTGTAGTTAAGCCTTTGAATTATGAAGAAAAGCAACAGATGATCTTGCAAATT
GGTGTAGTTAATGAAGCTCCATTTTCCAGAGAGGCTAGTCCAAGATCAGCCATGAGCACAGCAACAGTTA
CTGTTAATGTAGAAGATCAGGATGAGGGCCCTGAGTGTAACCCTCCAATACAGACTGTTCGCATGAAAGA
AAATGCAGAAGTGGGAACAACAAGCAATGGATATAAAGCATATGACCCAGAAACAAGAAGTAGCAGTGGC
ATAAGGTATAAGAAATTAACTGATCCAACAGGGTGGGTCACCATTGATGAAAATACAGGATCAATCAAAG
TTTTCAGAAGCCTGGATAGAGAGGCAGAGACCATCAAAAATGGCATATATAATATTACAGTCCTTGCATC
AGACCAAGGAGGGAGAACATGTACGGGGACACTGGGCATTATACTTCAAGACGTGAATGATAACAGCCCA
TTCATACCTAAAAAGACAGTGATCATCTGCAAACCCACCATGTCATCTGCGGAGATTGTTGCGGTTGATC
CTGATGAGCCTATCCATGGCCCACCCTTTGACTTTAGTCTGGAGAGTTCTACTTCAGAAGTACAGAGAAT
GTGGAGACTGAAAGCAATTAATGATACAGCAGCACGTCTTTCCTATCAGAATGATCCTCCATTTGGCTCA
TATGTAGTACCTATAACAGTGAGAGATAGACTTGGCATGTCTAGTGTCACTTCATTGGATGTTACACTGT
GTGACTGCATTACCGAAAATGACTGCACACATCGTGTAGATCCAAGGATTGGCGGTGGAGGAGTACAACT
TGGAAAGTGGGCCATCCTTGCAATATTGTTGGGCATAGCATTGCTCTTTTGCATCCTGTTTACGCTGGTC
TGTGGGGCTTCTGGGACGTCTAAACAACCAAAAGTAATTCCTGATGATTTAGCCCAGCAGAACCTAATTG
TATCAAACACAGAAGCTCCTGGAGATGACAAAGTGTATTCTGCGAATGGCTTCACAACCCAAACTGTGGG
CGCTTCTGCTCAGGGAGTTTGTGGCACCGTGGGATCAGGAATCAAAAACGGAGGTCAGGAGACCATCGAA
ATGGTGAAAGGAGGACACCAGACCTCGGAATCCTGCCGGGGGGCTGGCCACCATCACACCCTGGACTCCT
GCAGGGGAGGACACACGGAGGTGGACAACTGCAGATACACTTACTCGGAGTGGCACAGTTTTACTCAGCC
CCGTCTTGGTGAAAAAGTGTATCTGTGTAATCAAGATGAAAATCACAAGCATGCCCAAGACTATGTCCTG
ACATATAACTATGAAGGAAGAGGATCGGTGGCTGGGTCTGTAGGTTGTTGCAGTGAACGACAAGAAGAAG
ATGGGCTTGAATTTTTGGATAATTTGGAGCCCAAATTTAGGACACTAGCAGAAGCATGCATGAAGAGAGT
GGAGCAAAAGCTCATTTCTGAAGAGGACTTGTAGCCCGGGAAGCTTCGAGGGATCCAGACATGATAAGAT
ACATTGATGAGTTTGGACAAACCACAACTAGAATGCAGTGAAAAAAATGCTTTATTTGTGAAATTTGTGA
TGCTATTGCTTTATTTGTAACCATTATAAGCTGCAATAAACAAGTTAACAACAACAATTGCATTCATTTT
ATGTTTCAGGTTCAGGGGGAGGTGTGGGAGGTTTTTTAAAGCAAGTAAAACCTCTACAAATGTGGTATGG
CTGATTATGATCCGGCTGCCTCGCGCGTTTCGGTGATGACGGTGAAAACCTCTGACACATGCAGCTCCCG
GAGACGGTCACAGCTTGTCTGTAAGCGGATGCCGGGAGCAGACAAGCCCGTCAGGGCGCGTCAGCGGGTG
TTGGCGGGTGTCGGGGCGCAGCCATGACCCAGTCACGTAGCGGGCATCAGAGCAGATTGTACTGAGAGTG
CACCATATGCGGTGTGAAATACCGCACAGATGCGTAAGGAGAAAATACCGCATCAGGCGCTCTTCCGCTT
CCTCGCTCACTGACTCGCTGCGCTCGGTCGTTCGGCTGCGGCGAGCGGTATCAGCTCACTCAAAGGCGGT
AATACGGTTATCCACAGAATCAGGGGATAACGCAGGAAAGAACATGTGAGCAAAAGGCCAGCAAAAGGCC
AGGAACCGTAAAAAGGCCGCGTTGCTGGCGTTTTTCCATAGGCTCCGCCCCCCTGACGAGCATCACAAAA
ATCGACGCTCAAGTCAGAGGTGGCGAAACCCGACAGGACTATAAAGATACCAGGCGTTTCCCCCTGGAAG
CTCCCTCGTGCGCTCTCCTGTTCCGACCCTGCCGCTTACCGGATACCTGTCCGCCTTTCTCCCTTCGGGA
AGCGTGGCGCTTTCTCATAGCTCACGCTGTAGGTATCTCAGTTCGGTGTAGGTCGTTCGCTCCAAGCTGG
GCTGTGTGCACGAACCCCCCGTTCAGCCCGACCGCTGCGCCTTATCCGGTAACTATCGTCTTGAGTCCAA
CCCGGTAAGACACGACTTATCGCCACTGGCAGCAGCCACTGGTAACAGGATTAGCAGAGCGAGGTATGTA
GGCGGTGCTACAGAGTTCTTGAAGTGGTGGCCTAACTACGGCTACACTAGAAGGACAGTATTTGGTATCT
GCGCTCTGCTGAAGCCAGTTACCTTCGGAAAAAGAGTTGGTAGCTCTTGATCCGGCAAACAAACCACCGC
TGGTAGCGGTGGTTTTTTTGTTTGCAAGCAGCAGATTACGCGCAGAAAAAAAGGATCTCAAGAAGATCCT
TTGATCTTTTCTACGGGGTCTGACGCTCAGTGGAACGAAAACTCACGTTAAGGGATTTTGGTCATGAGAT
TATCAAAAAGGATCTTCACCTAGATCCTTTTAAATTAAAAATGAAGTTTTAAATCAATCTAAAGTATATA
TGAGTAAACTTGGTCTGACAGTTACCAATGCTTAATCAGTGAGGCACCTATCTCAGCGATCTGTCTATTT
CGTTCATCCATAGTTGCCTGACTCCCCGTCGTGTAGATAACTACGATACGGGAGGGCTTACCATCTGGCC
CCAGTGCTGCAATGATACCGCGAGACCCACGCTCACCGGCTCCAGATTTATCAGCAATAAACCAGCCAGC
CGGAAGGGCCGAGCGCAGAAGTGGTCCTGCAACTTTATCCGCCTCCATCCAGTCTATTAATTGTTGCCGG
GAAGCTAGAGTAAGTAGTTCGCCAGTTAATAGTTTGCGCAACGTTGTTGCCATTGCTGCAGGCATCGTGG
TGTCACGCTCGTCGTTTGGTATGGCTTCATTCAGCTCCGGTTCCCAACGATCAAGGCGAGTTACATGATC
CCCCATGTTGTGCAAAAAAGCGGTTAGCTCCTTCGGTCCTCCGATCGTTGTCAGAAGTAAGTTGGCCGCA
GTGTTATCACTCATGGTTATGGCAGCACTGCATAATTCTCTTACTGTCATGCCATCCGTAAGATGCTTTT
CTGTGACTGGTGAGTACTCAACCAAGTCATTCTGAGAATAGTGTATGCGGCGACCGAGTTGCTCTTGCCC
GGCGTCAACACGGGATAATACCGCGCCACATAGCAGAACTTTAAAAGTGCTCATCATTGGAAAACGTTCT
TCGGGGCGAAAACTCTCAAGGATCTTACCGCTGTTGAGATCCAGTTCGATGTAACCCACTCGTGCACCCA
ACTGATCTTCAGCATCTTTTACTTTCACCAGCGTTTCTGGGTGAGCAAAAACAGGAAGGCAAAATGCCGC
AAAAAAGGGAATAAGGGCGACACGGAAATGTTGAATACTCATACTCTTCCTTTTTCAATATTATTGAAGC
ATTTATCAGGGTTATTGTCTCATGAGCGGATACATATTTGAATGTATTTAGAAAAATAAACAAATAGGGG
TTCCGCGCACATTTCCCCGAAAAGTGCCACCTGACGTCTAAGAAACCATTATTATCATGACATTAACCTA
TAAAAATAGGCGTATCACGAGGCCCTTTCTTATCATCGCTGTGGAATGTGTGTCAGTTAGGGTGTGGAAA
GTCCCCAGGCTCCCCAGCAGGCAGAAGTATGCAAAGCATGCATCTCAATTAGTCAGCAACCAGGTGTGGA
AAGTCCCCAGGCTCCCCAGCAGGCAGAAGTATGCAAAGCATGCATCTCAATTAGTCAGCAACCATAGTCC
CGCCCCTAACTCCGCCCATCCCGCCCCTAACTCCGCCCAGTTCCGCCCATTCTCCGCCCCATGGCTGACT
AATTTTTTTTATTTATGCAGAGGCCGAGGCCGCCTCGGCCTCTGAGCTATTCCAGAAGTAGTGAGGAGGC
TTTTTTGGAGGCCTAGGCTTTTGCAAAAAGCTAGCTTCACGCTGCCGCAAGCACTCAGGGCGCAAGGGCT
GCTAAAGGAAGCGGAACACGTAGAAAGCCAGTCCGCAGAAACGGTGCTGACCCCGGATGAATGTCAGCTA
CTGGGCTATCTGGACAAGGGAAAACGCAAGCGCAAAGAGAAAGCAGGTAGCTTGCAGTGGGCTTACATGG
CGATAGCTAGACTGGGCGGTTTTATGGACAGCAAGCGAACCGGAATTGCCAGCTGGGGCGCCCTCTGGTA
AGGTTGGGAAGCCCTGCAAAGTAAACTGGATGGCTTTCTTGCCGCCAAGGATCTGATGGCGCAGGGGATC
AAGATCTGATCAAGAGACAGGATGAGGATCGTTTCGCATGATTGAACAAGATGGATTGCACGCAGGTTCT
CCGGCCGCTTGGGTGGAGAGGCTATTCGGCTATGACTGGGCACAACAGACAATCGGCTGCTCTGATGCCG
CCGTGTTCCGGCTGTCAGCGCAGGGGCGCCCGGTTCTTTTTGTCAAGACCGACCTGTCCGGTGCCCTGAA
TGAACTGCAGGACGAGGCAGCGCGGCTATCGTGGCTGGCCACGACGGGCGTTCCTTGCGCAGCTGTGCTC
GACGTTGTCACTGAAGCGGGAAGGGACTGGCTGCTATTGGGCGAAGTGCCGGGGCAGGATCTCCTGTCAT
CTCACCTTGCTCCTGCCGAGAAAGTATCCATCATGGCTGATGCAATGCGGCGGCTGCATACGCTTGATCC
GGCTACCTGCCCATTCGACCACCAAGCGAAACATCGCATCGAGCGAGCACGTACTCGGATGGAAGCCGGT
CTTGTCGATCAGGATGATCTGGACGAAGAGCATCAGGGGCTCGCGCCAGCCGAACTGTTCGCCAGGCTCA
AGGCGCGCATGCCCGACGGCGAGGATCTCGTCGTGACCCATGGCGATGCCTGCTTGCCGAATATCATGGT
GGAAAATGGCCGCTTTTCTGGATTCATCGACTGTGGCCGGCTGGGTGTGGCGGACCGCTATCAGGACATA
GCGTTGGCTACCCGTGATATTGCTGAAGAGCTTGGCGGCGAATGGGCTGACCGCTTCCTCGTGCTTTACG
GTATCGCCGCTCCCGATTCGCAGCGCATCGCCTTCTATCGCCTTCTTGACGAGTTCTTCTGAGCGGGACT
CTGGGGTTCGAAATGACCGACCAAGCGACGCCCAACCTGCCATCACGAGATTTCGATTCCACCGCCGCCT
TCTATGAAAGGTTGGGCTTCGGAATCGTTTTCCGGGACGCCGGCTGGATGATCCTCCAGCGCGGGGATCT
CATGCTGGAGTTCTTCGCCCACCCCGGGCTCGATCCCCTCGCGAGTTGGTTCAGCTGCTGCCTGAGGCTG
GACGACCTCGCGGAGTTCTACCGGCAGTGCAAATCCGTCGGCATCCAGGAAACCAGCAGCGGCTATCCGC
GCATCCATGCCCCCGAACTGCAGGAGTGGGGAGGCACGATGGCCGCTTTGGTCCGGATCTTTGTGAAGGA
ACCTTACTTCTGTGGTGTGACATAATTGGACAAACTACCTACAGAGATTTAAAGCTCTAAGGTAAATATA
AAATTTTTAAGTGTATAATGTGTTAAACTACTGATTCTAATTGTTTGTGTATTTTAGATTCCAACCTATG
GAACTGATGAATGGGAGCAGTGGTGGAATGCCTTTAATGAGGAAAACCTGTTTTGCTCAGAAGAAATGCC
ATCTAGTGATGATGAGGCTACTGCTGACTCTCAACATTCTACTCCTCCAAAAAAGAAGAGAAAGGTAGAA
GACCCCAAGGACTTTCCTTCAGAATTGCTAAGTTTTTTGAGTCATGCTGTGTTTAGTAATAGAACTCTTG
CTTGCTTTGCTATTTACACCACAAAGGAAAAAGCTGCACTGCTATACAAGAAAATTATGGAAAAATATTC
TGTAACCTTTATAAGTAGGCATAACAGTTATAATCATAACATACTGTTTTTTCTTACTCCACACAGGCAT
AGAGTGTCTGCTATTAATAACTATGCTCAAAAATTGTGTACCTTTAGCTTTTTAATTTGTAAAGGGGTTA
ATAAGGAATATTTGATGTATAGTGCCTTGACTAGAGATCATAATCAGCCATACCACATTTGTAGAGGTTT
TACTTGCTTTAAAAAACCTCCCACACCTCCCCCTGAACCTGAAACATAAAATGAATGCAATTGTTGTTGT
TAACTTGTTTATTGCAGCTTATAATGGTTACAAATAAAGCAATAGCATCACAAATTTCACAAATAAAGCA
TTTTTTTCACTGCATTCTAGTTGTGGTTTGTCCAAACTCATCAATGTATCTTATCATGTCTGGATCGATC
CCCAGGAAGCTCCTCTGTGTCCTCATAAACCCTAACCTCCTCTACTTGAGAGGACATTCCAATCATAGGC
TGCCCATCCACCCTCTGTGTCCTCCTGTTAATTAGGTCACTTAACAAAAAGGAAATTGGGTAGGGGTTTT
TCACAGACCGCTTTCTAAGGGTAATTTTAAAATATCTGGGAAGTCCCTTCCACTGCTGTGTTCCAGAAGT
GTTGGTAAACAGCCCACAAATGTCAACAGCAGAAACATACAAGCTGTCAGCTTTGCACAAGGGCCCAACA
CCCTGCTCATCAAGAAGCACTGTGGTTGCTGTGTTAGTAATGTGCAAAACAGGAGGCACATTTTCCCCAC
CTGTGTAGGTTCCAAAATATCTAGTGTTTTCATTTTTACTTGGATCAGGAACCCAGCACTCCACTGGATA
AGCATTATCCTTATCCAAAACAGCCTTGTGGTCAGTGTTCATCTGCTGACTGTCAACTGTAGCATTTTTT
GGGGTTACAGTTTGAGCAGGATATTTGGTCCTGTAGTTTGCTAACACACCCTGCAGCTCCAAAGGTTCCC
CACCAACAGCAAAAAAATGAAAATTTGACCCTTGAATGGGTTTTCCAGCACCATTTTCATGAGTTTTTTG
TGTCCCTGAATGCAAGTTTAACATAGCAGTTACCCCAATAACCTCAGTTTTAACAGTAACAGCTTCCCAC
ATCAAAATATTTCCACAGGTTAAGTCCTCATTTAAATTAGGCAAAGGAATTCCGACTTTCAAACAGCCTT
TGGACTCAGGCCTTGGGGACATTCCAGGGGACCCTTTACCAGGGAGGGGCAGTGTGAGGCAGGAGGCAGG
GCTGCCGCCTCAGGGACCCTGAGCCTAGAGTCCTTCCCACCGCATTTGGGGACTTGAGCACTTCACCAGT
CCTGACTCAGTTTCCTAGTCTGTGAATGGGGGTGTGTCTCCTGGAATGTTGCCCCCCCTCATTCATTCAT
TCTCCTCTCACTGAGCACCTACCGTGTTCAGGGTCCCTGTCCTCCTAGAGCTAACTCAAGTCTTGGAGGG
AAGCTCTGTCTCAGTTCCTTCCTCTACAAAATGGAGCTTGAGGACGGGCACGGTGGCTCATGCCTGTAAT
CCCAGGACTTTGGGAGGCTGAGGTGGGAGGATCGCTTGAGCCCCCCGGAGCTGGAGACCAGCCTGGGCAA
CATGGTGAGAAGCCATACCTCTACAGATAATTTAAAAATTAGCCAGGCTTGGAAGTGTGTGCCTATAGTC
CCAGCTACTCGTGAAGGCTTTGAGCCCAGGAGGTCGAGGCTGCAGTGAGCTGTGATCGCACTCCAGCCTG
GGCATCACAGCAAGACCTTGTATCAAAAATAGTAATAATAATAAAAAGGAGGTTGGATTCCCTCCTGGCA
GGATAGGGAGGGCGCTGCAGTGCCCAGGGCAAGGTGGCTGGGTGGTTGTTTTGCGGGAGGGCCAAGGAGT
GGTCCCTGGGTCTGCGCTGTAAGAGTTGGTTGCCTGGAGGCCTTGCAGGGTGGGGGTGTCACCAAAGCAA
AGGCTTGGAGGGGAAAAAACAAAAGTCCCAGCCAGGCAGGTGGAGTCCCCTTGGCTGAGTTCAACCGAGG
GTTCTCCGGGGGCTGCGTGCGTGCCCCAGTGACAGCTCCGAAAGCTCCCTTACAGGGCAAAGTTCCCAAG
CACAGAAGAGAACCTGTTCACTTCTCCCCTGCTCGGCCCGCCCCCTGGCCAGGCACCTCTACTTCCTCTT
TTCCTGCTCCGCTGCTTGCTTTCTCTCTTCAGCTCCTCCCTGCCCCTCACCCCAGGCTGCTCGGCCACCT
CCAACCTGCCACCTGAGGACACCCAGGCAGTCACTCATTCAACAGCGAGGAGCCCTGGGGTGGGTGTAGT
GGGAAGGAGTGGGGGTGACGGAGACCCTGGGAGGGCTCGCAGCCTGGTGGCTGAGGCCCAGTTCTAAATG
CCAGCTGCAAGCCTTGGTCTGAGGTAGGGAGGAAGGCGTGGCTGCAGAGGCTAAAACGCTTCCCCAAAGA
GGGGCTTTCTGGGATGGGACTTGAAGGGTGCATAGGAGAGCACTAGGAAGTGGCCGCTGCAGACAGAGGG
AACCACAAGCCAGGAGGACAGGCCAGGAATGCTGCAGCCCGGGGCGGGGTGGGGCTGGAGCTCCTGTCTC
TTGGCCAGCTGAATGGAGGCCCAGCGGCAACACAGGTCCTGCCTGGGGATCAGGTCTGCTCTGCACCCCA
CCTTGCTGCCTGGAGCCGCCCACCTGACAACCTCTCATCCCTGCTCTGTAGATCCGGTCCCATCCCCACT
GCCCACCCCACCCCCCCAGCACTCCACCCAGTTCAACGTTCCACGAACCCCCAGAACCAGCCCTCATCAA
CAGGCAGCAAGAAGGGCCCCCCGCCCATCGCCCCACAACGCCAGCCGGGTGAACTGTAGCGTTGGCAGGT
CCTGAGGCAGCTGGCAAGACGCCTGCAGCTGAAAGATACAAGGCCAGGGACAGGACAGTCCCATCCCCAG
GAGGCAGGGAGTATACAGGCTGGGGAAGTTTGCCCTTGCGTGGGGTGGTGATGGAGGAGGCTCAGCAAGT
CTTCTGGACTGTGAACCTGTGTCTGCCACTGTGTGCTGGGTGGTGGTCATCTTTCCCACCAGGCTGTGGC
CTCTGCAACCTTCAAGGGAGGAGCAGGTCCCATTGGCTGAGCACAGCCTTGTACCGTGAACTGGAACAAG
CAGCCTCCTTCCTGGCCACAGGTTCCATGTCCTTATATGGACTCATCTTTGCCTATTGCGACACACACTC
AATGAACACCTACTACGCGCTGCAAAGAGCCCCGCAGGCCTGAGGTGCCCCCACCTCACCACTCTTCCTA
TTTTTGTGTAAAAATCCAGCTTCTTGTCACCACCTCCAAGGAGGGGGAGGAGGAGGAAGGCAGGTTCCTC
TAGGCTGAGCCGAATGCCCCTCTGTGGTCCCACGCCACTGATCGCTGCATGCCCACCACCTGGGTACACA
CAGTCTGTGATTCCCGGAGCAGAACGGACCCTGCCCACCCGGTCTTGTGTGCTACTCAGTGGACAGACCC
AAGGCAAGAAAGGGTGACAAGGACAGGGTCTTCCCAGGCTGGCTTTGAGTTCCTAGCACCGCCCCGCCCC
CAATCCTCTGTGGCACATGGAGTCTTGGTCCCCAGAGTCCCCCAGCGGCCTCCAGATGGTCTGGGAGGGC
AGTTCAGCTGTGGCTGCGCATAGCAGACATACAACGGACGGTGGGCCCAGACCCAGGCTGTGTAGACCCA
GCCCCCCCGCCCCGCAGTGCCTAGGTCACCCACTAACGCCCCAGGCCTGGTCTTGGCTGGGCGTGACTGT
TACCCTCAAAAGCAGGCAGCTCCAGGGTAAAAGGTGCCCTGCCCTGTAGAGCCCACCTTCCTTCCCAGGG
CTGCGGCTGGGTAGGTTTGTAGCCTTCATCACGGGCCACCTCCAGCCACTGGACCGCTGGCCCCTGCCCT
GTCCTGGGGAGTGTGGTCCTGCGACTTCTAAGTGGCCGCAAGCCACCTGACTCCCCCAACACCACACTCT
ACCTCTCAAGCCCAGGTCTCTCCCTAGTGACCCACCCAGCACATTTAGCTAGCTGAGCCCCACAGCCAGA
GGTCCTCAGGCCCTGCTTTCAGGGCAGTTGCTCTGAAGTCGGCAAGGGGGAGTGACTGCCTGGCCACTCC
ATGCCCTCCAAGAGCTCCTTCTGCAGGAGCGTACAGAACCCAGGGCCCTGGCACCCGTGCAGACCCTGGC
CCACCCCACCTGGGCGCTCAGTGCCCAAGAGATGTCCACACCTAGGATGTCCCGCGGTGGGTGGGGGGCC
CGAGAGACGGGCAGGCCGGGGGCAGGCCTGGCCATGCGGGGCCGAACCGGGCACTGCCCAGCGTGGGGCG
CGGGGGCCACGGCGCGCGCCCCCAGCCCCCGGGCCCAGCACCCCAAGGCGGCCAACGCCAAAACTCTCCC
TCCTCCTCTTCCTCAATCTCGCTCTCGCTCTTTTTTTTTTTCGCAAAAGGAGGGGAGAGGGGGTAAAAAA
ATGCTGCACTGTGCGGCGAAGCCGGTGAGTGAGCGGCGCGGGGCCAATCAGCGTGCGCCGTTCCGAAAGT
TGCCTTTTATGGCTCGAGCGGCCGCGGCGGCGCCCTATAAAACCCAGCGGCGCGACGCGCCACCACC
